Addgene plasmid #155139: pBEL1245
Purpose: Expresses MlaF in E. coli
Depositing lab: Gira Bhabha & Damian Ekiert. Depositing organization: NYU Grossman School of Medicine. Publication: Structure of MlaFB uncovers novel mechanisms of ABC transporter regulation. Kolich LR, Chang YT, Coudray N, Giacometti SI, MacRae MR, Isom GL, Teran EM, Bhabha G, Ekiert DC. Elife. 2020 Jun 30;9. pii: 60030. doi: 10.7554/eLife.60030. PubMed 32602838.
Backbone
  Vector backbone: pET21a
  Backbone manufacturer: Thermo Fisher
  Backbone size w/o insert (bp): 5518
  Total vector size (bp): 6367
Growth in bacteria
  Bacterial resistance: Ampicillin, 100 μg/mL
  Growth temperature: 37°C
  Growth strain: DH5alpha
  Copy number: High Copy
Gene/Insert
  Gene/Insert name: 6xHis-TEV-mlaF
  Insert size (bp): 849
  Promoter: T7 promoter
  Cloning method: Gibson Cloning
  Sequencing primers: 5′ NA; 3′ NA
Terms and licenses: Academic/Nonprofit Terms; Industry Terms: Not Available to Industry
How to cite: pBEL1245 was a gift from Gira Bhabha & Damian Ekiert (Addgene plasmid # 155139 ; http://n2t.net/addgene:155139 ; RRID:Addgene_155139)
