[The description below was written by a language model from this plasmid's Addgene catalogue record and pLannotate feature annotations shown in this document.]
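Description:
pBEL1245 is a bacterial expression plasmid built on the pET21a backbone for producing the E. coli protein MlaF in E. coli. It is about 6.4 kb in total and was assembled by Gibson cloning. It replicates from a ColE1/pBR322-type origin and retains the pBR322-derived bom site and the rop gene. The catalogue lists it as high copy, although Rop normally moderates copy number. Selection is by ampicillin through the β-lactamase (AmpR) gene and its own promoter. An f1 phage origin is also present, along with pBR322 remnants annotated as tetracycline-resistance fragments, which are not functional markers. The annotation also picks up a loxP site and a short pBluescript polylinker fragment between the f1 origin and AmpR. The record gives no purpose for these.

The insert is catalogued as 6xHis-TEV-mlaF (849 bp). The annotated mlaF coding sequence matches E. coli K-12 MlaF (also called YrbF), the ATPase subunit that energises the MlaFEDB ABC transporter. That complex helps maintain outer-membrane lipid asymmetry by moving phospholipids back toward the inner membrane. The His tag and TEV protease site are not annotated separately. The gap between the lac operator and the start of mlaF is consistent with an N-terminal position, which would allow metal-affinity purification followed by tag removal. Transcription runs from a T7 promoter with an adjacent lac operator and ends at the T7 terminator. The plasmid-borne lacI supplies repressor, so expression is IPTG-inducible in hosts that provide T7 RNA polymerase. The associated publication concerns the structure and regulation of MlaFB, which suggests the plasmid is used to make recombinant MlaF for biochemical and structural studies.
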