Features (pLannotate 1.2.2; 19 found; start..end, strand, type, name):
   1008..1085    -  promoter       lacI promoter: lacI
   1093..1372    -  CDS            TcR (fragment): tetracycline efflux protein; tet; confers resistance to tetracycline
   1394..1412    +  promoter       T7 promoter: promoter for bacteriophage T7 RNA polymerase
   1413..1437    +  protein_bind   lac operator: The lac repressor binds to the lac operator to inhibit transcription in E. coli. This inhibition can be relieved by adding lactose or isopropyl-β-D-thiogalactopyranoside (IPTG). lac repressor encoded by lacI
   1522..2328    +  CDS            mlaF: MLAF_ECOLI - Also known as yrbF. Experimental evidence at protein level: Swiss-Prot protein existence level 1. Part of the ABC transporter complex MlaFEDB, which is involved in a phospholipid transport pathway that maintains lipid asymmetry in the outer membrane by retrograde trafficking of phospholipids from the outer membrane to the inner membrane. Responsible for energy coupling to the transport system. From Escherichia coli (strain K12).
   2354..2403    +  CDS            SET1 (fragment): solubility-enhancement tag derived from T7 phage gene 10B
   2411..2458    +  terminator     T7 terminator: transcription terminator for bacteriophage T7 RNA polymerase
   2495..2923    +  rep_origin     f1 ori (sequence partly withheld): f1 bacteriophage origin of replication; arrow indicates direction of (+) strand synthesis
   3025..3058    +  protein_bind   loxP: Cre-mediated recombination occurs in the 8-bp core sequence (GCATACAT). Cre recombinase
   3088..3106    +  misc_feature   MCS (fragment): pBluescript multiple cloning site
   3137..3241    +  promoter       AmpR promoter: bla
   3242..4102    +  CDS            AmpR: β-lactamase; bla; confers resistance to ampicillin, carbenicillin, and related antibiotics
   4273..4861    +  rep_origin     ori: high-copy-number ColE1/pMB1/pBR322/pUC origin of replication
   5047..5186    -  misc_feature   bom: basis of mobility region from pBR322
   5288..5479    -  CDS            rop: Rop protein, which maintains plasmids at low copy number; rop
   5496..5876    +  CDS            YPB1_ECOLX: Protein predicted: Swiss-Prot protein existence level 4. From Escherichia coli.
   5948..6239    -  CDS            TcR (fragment): tetracycline efflux protein; tet; confers resistance to tetracycline
   6254..6275    -  protein_bind   CAP binding site: CAP binding activates transcription in the presence of cAMP. E. coli catabolite activator protein
   6288..1007    -  CDS            lacI (across the origin): lac repressor; lacI; The lac repressor binds to the lac operator to inhibit transcription in E. coli. This inhibition can be relieved by adding lactose or isopropyl-β-D-thiogalactopyranoside (IPTG).
>Addgene plasmid #155139 | pBEL1245 | addgene full sequence | sequence record 309840 | Addgene NGS Result
GTTTGCGTATTGGGCGCCAGGGTGGTTTTTCTTTTCACCAGTGAGACGGGCAACAGCTGATTGCCCTTCA
CCGCCTGGCCCTGAGAGAGTTGCAGCAAGCGGTCCACGCTGGTTTGCCCCAGCAGGCGAAAATCCTGTTT
GATGGTGGTTAACGGCGGGATATAACATGAGCTGTCTTCGGTATCGTCGTATCCCACTACCGAGATATCC
GCACCAACGCGCAGCCCGGACTCGGTAATGGCGCGCATTGCGCCCAGCGCCATCTGATCGTTGGCAACCA
GCATCGCAGTGGGAACGATGCCCTCATTCAGCATTTGCATGGTTTGTTGAAAACCGGACATGGCACTCCA
GTCGCCTTCCCGTTCCGCTATCGGCTGAATTTGATTGCGAGTGAGATATTTATGCCAGCCAGCCAGACGC
AGACGCGCCGAGACAGAACTTAATGGGCCCGCTAACAGCGCGATTTGCTGGTGACCCAATGCGACCAGAT
GCTCCACGCCCAGTCGCGTACCGTCTTCATGGGAGAAAATAATACTGTTGATGGGTGTCTGGTCAGAGAC
ATCAAGAAATAACGCCGGAACATTAGTGCAGGCAGCTTCCACAGCAATGGCATCCTGGTCATCCAGCGGA
TAGTTAATGATCAGCCCACTGACGCGTTGCGCGAGAAGATTGTGCACCGCCGCTTTACAGGCTTCGACGC
CGCTTCGTTCTACCATCGACACCACCACGCTGGCACCCAGTTGATCGGCGCGAGATTTAATCGCCGCGAC
AATTTGCGACGGCGCGTGCAGGGCCAGACTGGAGGTGGCAACGCCAATCAGCAACGACTGTTTGCCCGCC
AGTTGTTGTGCCACGCGGTTGGGAATGTAATTCAGCTCCGCCATCGCCGCTTCCACTTTTTCCCGCGTTT
TCGCAGAAACGTGGCTGGCCTGGTTCACCACGCGGGAAACGGTCTGATAAGAGACACCGGCATACTCTGC
GACATCGTATAACGTTACTGGTTTCACATTCACCACCCTGAATTGACTCTCTTCCGGGCGCTATCATGCC
ATACCGCGAAAGGTTTTGCGCCATTCGATGGTGTCCGGGATCTCGACGCTCTCCCTTATGCGACTCCTGC
ATTAGGAAGCAGCCCAGTAGTAGGTTGAGGCCGTTGAGCACCGCCGCCGCAAGGAATGGTGCATGCAAGG
AGATGGCGCCCAACAGTCCCCCGGCCACGGGGCCTGCCACCATACCCACGCCGAAACAAGCGCTCATGAG
CCCGAAGTGGCGAGCCCGATCTTCCCCATCGGTGATGTCGGCGATATAGGCGCCAGCAACCGCACCTGTG
GCGCCGGTGATGCCGGCCACGATGCGTCCGGCGTAGAGGATCGAGATCTCGATCCCGCGAAATTAATACG
ACTCACTATAGGGGAATTGTGAGCGGATAACAATTCCCCTCTAGAAATAATTTTGTTTAACTTTGGCCCA
GGAGATATACATATGCATCACCACCATCACCATGAAAATCTGTATTTTCAGATGGAGCAGTCTGTGGCGA
ATTTAGTCGATATGCGCGATGTCAGTTTTACGCGTGGCAATCGCTGCATCTTCGATAATATTTCCCTGAC
CGTGCCGCGAGGGAAGATCACGGCGATCATGGGGCCATCGGGCATCGGTAAAACGACGCTACTCCGTCTG
ATTGGCGGGCAAATCGCACCAGATCATGGTGAGATCCTTTTCGATGGTGAGAATATTCCGGCGATGTCTC
GTTCGCGCCTGTATACAGTGCGCAAACGGATGAGCATGTTATTTCAGTCCGGGGCGTTGTTCACTGATAT
GAACGTATTTGACAACGTCGCCTATCCACTGCGCGAACATACCCAACTTCCCGCGCCATTGTTGCATAGT
ACGGTGATGATGAAGCTGGAGGCCGTGGGGCTGCGTGGAGCGGCTAAACTAATGCCTTCTGAACTTTCCG
GTGGGATGGCGCGGCGTGCAGCGCTGGCGCGTGCGATTGCGCTGGAGCCGGATCTCATCATGTTTGATGA
ACCTTTTGTTGGGCAAGATCCCATCACCATGGGCGTACTGGTGAAGCTGATTTCTGAGCTGAACAGCGCG
CTGGGCGTGACTTGTGTGGTGGTTTCTCACGATGTGCCGGAAGTGTTAAGTATTGCGGATCACGCCTGGA
TCCTGGCGGACAAAAAAATTGTCGCTCATGGCAGTGCCCAGGCGTTGCAGGCGAATCCTGATCCGCGCGT
ACGTCAGTTTCTGGACGGGATAGCTGACGGGCCTGTTCCGTTCCGCTATCCTGCCGGCGATTATCACGCT
GATCTTTTACCAGGGAGTTAAGAGAGACCGGCCGGCCGATCCGGCTGCTAACAAAGCCCGAAAGGAAGCT
GAGTTGGCTGCTGCCACCGCTGAGCAATAACTAGCATAACCCCTTGGGGCCTCTAAACGGGTCTTGAGGG
GTTTTTTGCTGAAAGGAGGAACTATATCCGGATTGGCGAATGGG
[124 nt withheld, positions 2495-2618]
C
[91 nt withheld, positions 2620-2710]
A
[49 nt withheld, positions 2712-2760]
CCTTTGACGTTGGAGTCCACGTTCTTT
[37 nt withheld, positions 2788-2824]
ACCCTATCTCGGTCTATTCTTTTGATTTATAAGGGATTTTGCCGATTTCGGCCTATTGGTTAAAAAATGA
GCTGATTTAACAAAAATTTAACGCGAATTTTAACAAAATATTAACGCTTACAATTTAGGTGGCACTTTTC
GGGGAACGACGACCTGCAGCCAAGCTAGCTTGGCTGGACGTAAACTCCTCTTCAGACCTAATAACTTCGT
ATAGCATACATTATACGAAGTTATATTAAGGGTTATTGAATATGATCGGAATTGGGCTGCAGGAATTCGA
TAGCTTGGCTGCAGGTCGACCTCGAGGATGTGCGCGGAACCCCTATTTGTTTATTTTTCTAAATACATTC
AAATATGTATCCGCTCATGAGACAATAACCCTGATAAATGCTTCAATAATATTGAAAAAGGAAGAGTATG
AGTATTCAACATTTCCGTGTCGCCCTTATTCCCTTTTTTGCGGCATTTTGCCTTCCTGTTTTTGCTCACC
CAGAAACGCTGGTGAAAGTAAAAGATGCTGAAGATCAGTTGGGTGCACGAGTGGGTTACATCGAACTGGA
TCTCAACAGCGGTAAGATCCTTGAGAGTTTTCGCCCCGAAGAACGTTTTCCAATGATGAGCACTTTTAAA
GTTCTGCTATGTGGCGCGGTATTATCCCGTATTGACGCCGGGCAAGAGCAACTCGGTCGCCGCATACACT
ATTCTCAGAATGACTTGGTTGAGTACTCACCAGTCACAGAAAAGCATCTTACGGATGGCATGACAGTAAG
AGAATTATGCAGTGCTGCCATAACCATGAGTGATAACACTGCGGCCAACTTACTTCTGACAACGATCGGA
GGACCGAAGGAGCTAACCGCTTTTTTGCACAACATGGGGGATCATGTAACTCGCCTTGATCGTTGGGAAC
CGGAGCTGAATGAAGCCATACCAAACGACGAGCGTGACACCACGATGCCTGCAGCAATGGCAACAACGTT
GCGCAAACTATTAACTGGCGAACTACTTACTCTAGCTTCCCGGCAACAATTAATAGACTGGATGGAGGCG
GATAAAGTTGCAGGACCACTTCTGCGCTCGGCCCTTCCGGCTGGCTGGTTTATTGCTGATAAATCTGGAG
CCGGTGAGCGTGGCTCTCGCGGTATCATTGCAGCACTGGGGCCAGATGGTAAGCCCTCCCGTATCGTAGT
TATCTACACGACGGGGAGTCAGGCAACTATGGATGAACGAAATAGACAGATCGCTGAGATAGGTGCCTCA
CTGATTAAGCATTGGTAACTGTCAGACCAAGTTTACTCATATATACTTTAGATTGATTTAAAACTTCATT
TTTAATTTAAAAGGATCTAGGTGAAGATCCTTTTTGATAATCTCATGACCAAAATCCCTTAACGTGAGTT
TTCGTTCCACTGAGCGTCAGACCCCGTAGAAAAGATCAAAGGATCTTCTTGAGATCCTTTTTTTCTGCGC
GTAATCTGCTGCTTGCAAACAAAAAAACCACCGCTACCAGCGGTGGTTTGTTTGCCGGATCAAGAGCTAC
CAACTCTTTTTCCGAAGGTAACTGGCTTCAGCAGAGCGCAGATACCAAATACTGTCCTTCTAGTGTAGCC
GTAGTTAGGCCACCACTTCAAGAACTCTGTAGCACCGCCTACATACCTCGCTCTGCTAATCCTGTTACCA
GTGGCTGCTGCCAGTGGCGATAAGTCGTGTCTTACCGGGTTGGACTCAAGACGATAGTTACCGGATAAGG
CGCAGCGGTCGGGCTGAACGGGGGGTTCGTGCACACAGCCCAGCTTGGAGCGAACGACCTACACCGAACT
GAGATACCTACAGCGTGAGCTATGAGAAAGCGCCACGCTTCCCGAAGGGAGAAAGGCGGACAGGTATCCG
GTAAGCGGCAGGGTCGGAACAGGAGAGCGCACGAGGGAGCTTCCAGGGGGAAACGCCTGGTATCTTTATA
GTCCTGTCGGGTTTCGCCACCTCTGACTTGAGCGTCGATTTTTGTGATGCTCGTCAGGGGGGCGGAGCCT
ATGGAAAAACGCCAGCAACGCGGCCTTTTTACGGTTCCTGGCCTTTTGCTGGCCTTTTGCTCACATGTTC
TTTCCTGCGTTATCCCCTGATTCTGTGGATAACCGTATTACCGCCTTTGAGTGAGCTGATACCGCTCGCC
GCAGCCGAACGACCGAGCGCAGCGAGTCAGTGAGCGAGGAAGCGGAAGAGCGCCTGATGCGGTATTTTCT
CCTTACGCATCTGTGCGGTATTTCACACCGCAATGGTGCACTCTCAGTACAATCTGCTCTGATGCCGCAT
AGTTAAGCCAGTATACACTCCGCTATCGCTACGTGACTGGGTCATGGCTGCGCCCCGACACCCGCCAACA
CCCGCTGACGCGCCCTGACGGGCTTGTCTGCTCCCGGCATCCGCTTACAGACAAGCTGTGACCGTCTCCG
GGAGCTGCATGTGTCAGAGGTTTTCACCGTCATCACCGAAACGCGCGAGGCAGCTGCGGTAAAGCTCATC
AGCGTGGTCGTGAAGCGATTCACAGATGTCTGCCTGTTCATCCGCGTCCAGCTCGTTGAGTTTCTCCAGA
AGCGTTAATGTCTGGCTTCTGATAAAGCGGGCCATGTTAAGGGCGGTTTTTTCCTGTTTGGTCACTGATG
CCTCCGTGTAAGGGGGATTTCTGTTCATGGGGGTAATGATACCGATGAAACGAGAGAGGATGCTCACGAT
ACGGGTTACTGATGATGAACATGCCCGGTTACTGGAACGTTGTGAGGGTAAACAACTGGCGGTATGGATG
CGGCGGGACCAGAGAAAAATCACTCAGGGTCAATGCCAGCGCTTCGTTAATACAGATGTAGGTGTTCCAC
AGGGTAGCCAGCAGCATCCTGCGATGCAGATCCGGAACATAATGGTGCAGGGCGCTGACTTCCGCGTTTC
CAGACTTTACGAAACACGGAAACCGAAGACCATTCATGTTGTTGCTCAGGTCGCAGACGTTTTGCAGCAG
CAGTCGCTTCACGTTCGCTCGCGTATCGGTGATTCATTCTGCTAACCAGTAAGGCAACCCCGCCAGCCTA
GCCGGGTCCTCAACGACAGGAGCACGATCATGCGCACCCGTGGGGCCGCCATGCCGGCGATAATGGCCTG
CTTCTCGCCGAAACGTTTGGTGGCGGGACCAGTGACGAAGGCTTGAGCGAGGGCGTGCAAGATTCCGAAT
ACCGCAAGCGACAGGCCGATCATCGTCGCGCTCCAGCGAAAGCGGTCCTCGCCGAAAATGACCCAGAGCG
CTGCCGGCACCTGTCCTACGAGTTGCATGATAAAGAAGACAGTCATAAGTGCGGCGACGATAGTCATGCC
CCGCGCCCACCGGAAGGAGCTGACTGGGTTGAAGGCTCTCAAGGGCATCGGTCGAGATCCCGGTGCCTAA
TGAGTGAGCTAACTTACATTAATTGCGTTGCGCTCACTGCCCGCTTTCCAGTCGGGAAACCTGTCGTGCC
AGCTGCATTAATGAATCGGCCAACGCGCGGGGAGAGGCG
